Addgene plasmid #81747: pDONR223_IRF4_WT
Purpose: Gateway Donor vector containing IRF4 ,part of the Target Accelerator Plasmid Collection.
Depositing lab: Jesse Boehm & William Hahn & David Root. Depositing organization: Broad Institute. Publication: Systematic Functional Interrogation of Rare Cancer Variants Identifies Oncogenic Alleles. Kim E, Ilic N, Shrestha Y, Zou L, Kamburov A, Zhu C, Yang X, Lubonja R, Tran N, Nguyen C, Lawrence MS, Piccioni F, Bagul M, Doench JG, Chouinard CR, Wu X, Hogstrom L, Natoli T, Tamayo P, Horn H, Corsello SM, Lage K, Root DE, Subramanian A, Golub TR, Getz G, Boehm JS, Hahn WC. Cancer Discov. 2016 Jul;6(7):714-26. doi: 10.1158/2159-8290.CD-16-0160. Epub 2016 May 4. PubMed 27147599.
Backbone
  Vector backbone: pDONR223
  Backbone manufacturer: Invitrogen
  Backbone size w/o insert (bp): 2790
  Vector type: Gateway Entry vector
Growth in bacteria
  Bacterial resistance: Spectinomycin, 50 μg/mL
  Growth temperature: 37°C
  Growth strain: DH5alpha
  Copy number: High Copy
Gene/Insert
  Gene/Insert name: IRF4 (alt name: NM_002460.3)
  Species: H. sapiens (human)
  Mutation: WT
  Entrez Gene: IRF4 (a.k.a. LSIRF, MUM1, NF-EM5, SHEP8)
  Promoter: None
  Cloning method: Gateway Cloning
  Sequencing primers: 5′ M13pUC-fwd; 3′ M13-Rev
Terms and licenses: Academic/Nonprofit Terms; Industry Terms: Not Available to Industry
Depositor comments: Open state: NO stop codon immediately follows insert
How to cite: pDONR223_IRF4_WT was a gift from Jesse Boehm & William Hahn & David Root (Addgene plasmid # 81747 ; http://n2t.net/addgene:81747 ; RRID:Addgene_81747)
