[The description below was written by a language model from this plasmid's Addgene catalogue record and pLannotate feature annotations shown in this document.]
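Description:
pDONR223_IRF4_WT is a Gateway entry clone built on the Invitrogen pDONR223 backbone and carrying the wild-type human IRF4 open reading frame (reference transcript NM_002460.3). It is part of the Target Accelerator Plasmid Collection, a set of ORF clones assembled for functional studies of cancer-associated genes and their variants, in which this plasmid provides the wild-type IRF4 allele. The sequenced plasmid is 4,143 nt long. It replicates in E. coli from a high-copy ColE1/pUC-type origin and is selected with spectinomycin through the aadA (SmR) aminoglycoside adenylyltransferase gene. This gene lies downstream of a fragment of the class 1 integron Pc promoter and a remnant of a gentamicin resistance gene.

The IRF4 coding sequence encodes a lymphoid transcriptional activator that binds interferon-stimulated response elements and cooperates with partners such as PU.1 and BATF–JUN complexes. It is flanked by two attL recombination sites, which the automated annotation labels attL3 and attL2. These sites allow the ORF to be moved by an LR Clonase reaction into any compatible Gateway destination vector. The record lists no promoter for the insert, so the plasmid serves as a shuttle and storage clone, not as an expression construct. The T7 promoter just outside one attL site, like the M13 primer sites, is a backbone element. rrnB T1 and T2 terminators upstream insulate the cloning region from read-through transcription, and short lacI and lacZα fragments are backbone remnants. The clone is in the "open" configuration, with no stop codon directly after the insert, so transfer into a suitable destination vector can produce C-terminal fusions to tags or reporters.
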