Features (pLannotate 1.2.2; 12 found; start..end, strand, type, name):
    121..213     +  CDS            lacI (fragment): lac repressor; lacI; The lac repressor binds to the lac operator to inhibit transcription in E. coli. This inhibition can be relieved by adding lactose or isopropyl-β-D-thiogalactopyranoside (IPTG).
    268..295     -  terminator     rrnB T2 terminator: transcription terminator T2 from the E. coli rrnB gene
    427..470     +  terminator     rrnB T1 terminator: Escherichia coli rrnB; transcription terminator T1 from the E. coli rrnB gene
    517..553     -  CDS            lacZα (fragment): LacZα fragment of β-galactosidase; lacZ fragment
    570..665     +  protein_bind   attL3: mutant version of attL; recombination site for the Gateway® LR reaction LR Clonase™
    668..2020    +  CDS            IRF4 (sequence partly withheld): IRF4_HUMAN - Also known as MUM1. Experimental evidence at protein level: Swiss-Prot protein existence level 1. Transcriptional activator. Binds to the interferon-stimulated response element (ISRE) of the MHC class I promoter. Binds the immunoglobulin lambda light chain enhancer, together with PU.1. Probably plays a role in ISRE-targeted signal transduction mechanisms specific to lymphoid cells. Involved in CD8(+) dendritic cell differentiation by forming a complex with the BATF-JUNB heterodimer in immune cells, leading to recognition of AICE sequence (5'-TGAnTCA/GAAA- 3'), an immune-specific r
   2023..2121    -  protein_bind   attL2: mutant version of attL; recombination site for the Gateway® LR reaction LR Clonase™
   2139..2157    -  promoter       T7 promoter: promoter for bacteriophage T7 RNA polymerase
   2347..2370    +  promoter       Pc promoter (fragment): intI1 (promoter lies within the coding sequence); class 1 integron promoter
   2546..2602    +  CDS            GmR (fragment): gentamycin acetyltransferase; aacC1; confers resistance to gentamycin
   2609..3400    +  CDS            SmR: aminoglycoside adenylyltransferase (Murphy, 1985); aadA; confers resistance to spectinomycin and streptomycin
   3493..4081    +  rep_origin     ori: high-copy-number ColE1/pMB1/pBR322/pUC origin of replication
>Addgene plasmid #81747 | pDONR223_IRF4_WT | addgene full sequence | sequence record 168831 | Addgene NGS Result
CTTTCCTGCGTTATCCCCTGATTCTGTGGATAACCGTATTACCGCCTTTGAGTGAGCTGATACCGCTCGC
CGCAGCCGAACGACCGAGCGCAGCGAGTCAGTGAGCGAGGAAGCGGAAGAGCGCCCAATACGCAAACCGC
CTCTCCCCGCGCGTTGGCCGATTCATTAATGCAGCTGGCACGACAGGTTTCCCGACTGGAAAGCGGGCAG
TGAGCGCAACGCAATTAATACGCGTACCGCTAGCCAGGAAGAGTTTGTAGAAACGCAAAAAGGCCATCCG
TCAGGATGGCCTTCTGCTTAGTTTGATGCCTGGCAGTTTATGGCGGGCGTCCTGCCCGCCACCCTCCGGG
CCGTTGCTTCACAACGTTCAAATCCGCTCCCGGCGGATTTGTCCTACTCAGGAGAGCGTTCACCGACAAA
CAACAGATAAAACGAAAGGCCCAGTCTTCCGACTGAGCCTTTCGTTTTATTTGATGCCTGGCAGTTCCCT
ACTCTCGCGTTAACGCTAGCATGGATGTTTTCCCAGTCACGACGTTGTAAAACGACGGCCAGTCTTAAGC
TCGGGCCCCAAATAATGATTTTATTTTGACTGATAGTGACCTGTTCGTTGCAACAAATTGATGAGCAATG
CTTTTTTATAATGCCAACTTTGTACAAAAAAGTTGGCATGAACCTGGAGGGCGGCGGCCGAGGCGGAGAG
TTCGGCATGAGCGCGGTGAGCTGCGGCAACGGGAAGCTCCGCCAGTGGCTGATCGACCAGATCGACAGCG
GCAAGTACCCCGGGCTGGTGTGGGAGAACGAGGAGAAGAGCATCTTCCGCATCCCCTGGAAGCACGCGGG
CAAGCAGGACTACAACCGCGAGGAGGACGCCGCGCTCTTCAAGGCTTGGGCACTGTTTAAAGGAAAGTTC
CGAGAAGGCATCGACAAGCCGGACCCTCCCACCTGGAAGACGCGCCTGCGGTGCGCTTTGAACAAGAGCA
ATGACTTTGAGGAACTGGTTGAGCGGAGCCAGCTGGACATCTCAGACCCGTACAAAGTGTACAGGATTGT
TCCTGAGGGAGCCAAAAAAGGAGCCAAGCAGCTCACCTTGGAGGACCCGCAGATGTCCATGAGCCACCCC
TACACCATGACAACGCCTTACCCTTCGCTCCCAGCCCAGCAGGTTCACAACTACATGATGCCACCCCTCG
ACCGAAGCTGGAGGGACTACGTCCCGGATCAGCCACACCCGGAAATCCCGTACCAATGTCCCATGACGTT
TGGACCCCGCGGCCACCAC
[69 nt withheld, positions 1280-1348]
TCCCAGGCTCCCGGAGTCCCCACAGAGCCAAGCATAAGGTCTGCCGAAGCCTTGGCGTTCTCAGACTGCC
GGCTGCACATCTGCCTGTACTACCGGGAAATCCTCGTGAAGGAGCTGACCACGTCCAGCCCCGAGGGCTG
CCGGATCTCCCATGGACATACGTATGACGCCAGCAACCTGGACCAGGTCCTGTTCCCCTACCCAGAGGAC
AATGGCCAGAGGAAAAACATTGAGAAGCTGCTGAGCCACCTGGAGAGGGGCGTGGTCCTCTGGATGGCCC
CCGACGGGCTCTATGCGAAAAGACTGTGCCAGAGCAGGATCTACTGGGACGGGCCCCTGGCGCTGTGCAA
CGACCGGCCCAACAAACTGGAGAGAGACCAGACCTGCAAGCTCTTTGACACACAGCAGTTCTTGTCAGAG
CTGCAAGCGTTTGCTCACCACGGCCGCTCCCTGCCAAGATTCCAGGTGACTCTATGCTTTGGAGAGGAGT
TTCCAGACCCTCAGAGGCAAAGAAAGCTCATCACAGCTCACGTAGAACCTCTGCTAGCCAGACAACTATA
TTATTTTGCTCAACAAAACAGTGGACATTTCCTGAGGGGCTACGATTTACCAGAACACATCAGCAATCCA
GAAGATTACCACAGATCTATCCGCCATTCCTCTATTCAAGAATGCCCAACTTTCTTGTACAAAGTTGGCA
TTATAAGAAAGCATTGCTTATCAATTTGTTGCAACGAACAGGTCACTATCAGTCAAAATAAAATCATTAT
TTGCCATCCAGCTGATATCCCCTATAGTGAGTCGTATTACATGGTCATAGCTGTTTCCTGGCAGCTCTGG
CCCGTGTCTCAAAATCTCTGATGTTACATTGCACAAGATAAAAATATATCATCATGCCTCCTCTAGACCA
GCCAGGACAGAAATGCCTCGACTTCGCTGCTACCCAAGGTTGCCGGGTGACGCACACCGTGGAAACGGAT
GAAGGCACGAACCCAGTGGACATAAGCCTGTTCGGTTCGTAAGCTGTAATGCAAGTAGCGTATGCGCTCA
CGCAACTGGTCCAGAACCTTGACCGAACGCAGCGGTGGTAACGGCGCAGTGGCGGTTTTCATGGCTTGTT
ATGACTGTTTTTTTGGGGTACAGTCTATGCCTCGGGCATCCAAGCAGCAAGCGCGTTACGCCGTGGGTCG
ATGTTTGATGTTATGGAGCAGCAACGATGTTACGCAGCAGGGCAGTCGCCCTAAAACAAAGTTAAACATT
ATGAGGGAAGCGGTGATCGCCGAAGTATCGACTCAACTATCAGAGGTAGTTGGCGTCATCGAGCGCCATC
TCGAACCGACGTTGCTGGCCGTACATTTGTACGGCTCCGCAGTGGATGGCGGCCTGAAGCCACACAGTGA
TATTGATTTGCTGGTTACGGTGACCGTAAGGCTTGATGAAACAACGCGGCGAGCTTTGATCAACGACCTT
TTGGAAACTTCGGCTTCCCCTGGAGAGAGCGAGATTCTCCGCGCTGTAGAAGTCACCATTGTTGTGCACG
ACGACATCATTCCGTGGCGTTATCCAGCTAAGCGCGAACTGCAATTTGGAGAATGGCAGCGCAATGACAT
TCTTGCAGGTATCTTCGAGCCAGCCACGATCGACATTGATCTGGCTATCTTGCTGACAAAAGCAAGAGAA
CATAGCGTTGCCTTGGTAGGTCCAGCGGCGGAGGAACTCTTTGATCCGGTTCCTGAACAGGATCTATTTG
AGGCGCTAAATGAAACCTTAACGCTATGGAACTCGCCGCCCGACTGGGCTGGCGATGAGCGAAATGTAGT
GCTTACGTTGTCCCGCATTTGGTACAGCGCAGTAACCGGCAAAATCGCGCCGAAGGATGTCGCTGCCGAC
TGGGCAATGGAGCGCCTGCCGGCCCAGTATCAGCCCGTCATACTTGAAGCTAGACAGGCTTATCTTGGAC
AAGAAGAAGATCGCTTGGCCTCGCGCGCAGATCAGTTGGAAGAATTTGTCCACTACGTGAAAGGCGAGAT
CACCAAGGTAGTCGGCAAATAACCCTCGAGCCACCCATGACCAAAATCCCTTAACGTGAGTTACGCGTCG
TTCCACTGAGCGTCAGACCCCGTAGAAAAGATCAAAGGATCTTCTTGAGATCCTTTTTTTCTGCGCGTAA
TCTGCTGCTTGCAAACAAAAAAACCACCGCTACCAGCGGTGGTTTGTTTGCCGGATCAAGAGCTACCAAC
TCTTTTTCCGAAGGTAACTGGCTTCAGCAGAGCGCAGATACCAAATACTGTTCTTCTAGTGTAGCCGTAG
TTAGGCCACCACTTCAAGAACTCTGTAGCACCGCCTACATACCTCGCTCTGCTAATCCTGTTACCAGTGG
CTGCTGCCAGTGGCGATAAGTCGTGTCTTACCGGGTTGGACTCAAGACGATAGTTACCGGATAAGGCGCA
GCGGTCGGGCTGAACGGGGGGTTCGTGCACACAGCCCAGCTTGGAGCGAACGACCTACACCGAACTGAGA
TACCTACAGCGTGAGCTATGAGAAAGCGCCACGCTTCCCGAAGGGAGAAAGGCGGACAGGTATCCGGTAA
GCGGCAGGGTCGGAACAGGAGAGCGCACGAGGGAGCTTCCAGGGGGAAACGCCTGGTATCTTTATAGTCC
TGTCGGGTTTCGCCACCTCTGACTTGAGCGTCGATTTTTGTGATGCTCGTCAGGGGGGCGGAGCCTATGG
AAAAACGCCAGCAACGCGGCCTTTTTACGGTTCCTGGCCTTTTGCTGGCCTTTTGCTCACATGTT
