>Addgene plasmid #81747 | pDONR223_IRF4_WT | depositor partial sequence | sequence record 155066 | Insert sequence
ATGAACCTGGAGGGCGGCGGCCGAGGCGGAGAGTTCGGCATGAGCGCGGTGAGCTGCGGCAACGGGAAGC
TCCGCCAGTGGCTGATCGACCAGATCGACAGCGGCAAGTACCCCGGGCTGGTGTGGGAGAACGAGGAGAA
GAGCATCTTCCGCATCCCCTGGAAGCACGCGGGCAAGCAGGACTACAACCGCGAGGAGGACGCCGCGCTC
TTCAAGGCTTGGGCACTGTTTAAAGGAAAGTTCCGAGAAGGCATCGACAAGCCGGACCCTCCCACCTGGA
AGACGCGCCTGCGGTGCGCTTTGAACAAGAGCAATGACTTTGAGGAACTGGTTGAGCGGAGCCAGCTGGA
CATCTCAGACCCGTACAAAGTGTACAGGATTGTTCCTGAGGGAGCCAAAAAAGGAGCCAAGCAGCTCACC
TTGGAGGACCCGCAGATGTCCATGAGCCACCCCTACACCATGACAACGCCTTACCCTTCGCTCCCAGCCC
AGCAGGTTCACAACTACATGATGCCACCCCTCGACCGAAGCTGGAGGGACTACGTCCCGGATCAGCCACA
CCCGGAAATCCCGTACCAATGTCCCATGACGTTTGGACCCCGCGGCCACCAC
[69 nt withheld, positions 613-681]
TCCCAGGCTCCCGGAGTCCCCACAGAGCCAAGCATAAGGTCTGCCGAAGCCTTGGCGTTCTCAGACTGCC
GGCTGCACATCTGCCTGTACTACCGGGAAATCCTCGTGAAGGAGCTGACCACGTCCAGCCCCGAGGGCTG
CCGGATCTCCCATGGACATACGTATGACGCCAGCAACCTGGACCAGGTCCTGTTCCCCTACCCAGAGGAC
AATGGCCAGAGGAAAAACATTGAGAAGCTGCTGAGCCACCTGGAGAGGGGCGTGGTCCTCTGGATGGCCC
CCGACGGGCTCTATGCGAAAAGACTGTGCCAGAGCAGGATCTACTGGGACGGGCCCCTGGCGCTGTGCAA
CGACCGGCCCAACAAACTGGAGAGAGACCAGACCTGCAAGCTCTTTGACACACAGCAGTTCTTGTCAGAG
CTGCAAGCGTTTGCTCACCACGGCCGCTCCCTGCCAAGATTCCAGGTGACTCTATGCTTTGGAGAGGAGT
TTCCAGACCCTCAGAGGCAAAGAAAGCTCATCACAGCTCACGTAGAACCTCTGCTAGCCAGACAACTATA
TTATTTTGCTCAACAAAACAGTGGACATTTCCTGAGGGGCTACGATTTACCAGAACACATCAGCAATCCA
GAAGATTACCACAGATCTATCCGCCATTCCTCTATTCAAGAA
