>Addgene plasmid #81747 | pDONR223_IRF4_WT | addgene partial sequence | sequence record 160373 | M13-F20 5'-TGTAAAACGACGGCCAGT-3'
TTTTATTTTGACTGATAGTGACCTGTTCGTTGCAACAAATTGATGAGCAATGCTTTTTTATAATGCCAAC
TTTGTACAAAAAAGTTGGCATGAACCTGGAGGGCGGCGGCCGAGGCGGAGAGTTCGGCATGAGCGCGGTG
AGCTGCGGCAACGGGAAGCTCCGCCAGTGGCTGATCGACCAGATCGACAGCGGCAAGTACCCCGGGCTGG
TGTGGGAGAACGAGGAGAAGAGCATCTTCCGCATCCCCTGGAAGCACGCGGGCAAGCAGGACTACAACCG
CGAGGAGGACGCCGCGCTCTTCAAGGCTTGGGCACTGTTTAAAGGAAAGTTCCGAGAAGGCATCGACAAG
CCGGACCCTCCCACCTGGAAGACGCGCCTGCGGTGCGCTTTGAACAAGAGCAATGACTTTGAGGAACTGG
TTGAGCGGAGCCAGCTGGACATCTCAGACCCGTACAAAGTGTACAGGATTGTTCCTGAGGGAGCCAAAAA
AGGAGCCAAGCAGCTCACCTTGGAGGACCCGCAGATGTCCATGAGCCACCCCTACACCATGACAACGCCT
TACCCTTCGCTCCCAGCCCAGCAGGTTCACAACTACATGATGCCACCCCTCGACCGAAGCTGGAGGGACT
ACGTCCCGGATCAGCCACACCCGGAAATCCCGTACCAATGTCCCATGACGTTTGGACCCCGCGGCCACCA
C
[69 nt withheld, positions 702-770]
TCCCAGGCTCCCGGAGTCCCCACAGAGCCAAGCATAAGGTCTGCCGAAGCCTTGGCGTTCTCAGACTGCC
GGCTGCACATCTGCCTGTACTACCGGGAAATCCTCGTGAAGGAGCTGACCACGTCCAGCCCCGAGGGCTG
CCGGATCTCCCATGGACATACGTATGACGCCAGCAACCTGGACCAGGTCCTGTTCCCCTACCCAGAGGAC
AATGGCCAGAGGAAAAACATTGAGAAGCTGCTGAGCCACCTGGAGAGGGGCGTGGTCCTCTGGATGGCCC
CCGA
